Addgene plasmid #188280: pUC19-U6-Bs3-sgRNA (BsaI)
Purpose: Mammalian expression, Genome editing
Depositing lab: Wei Li. Depositing organization: Institute of Zoology, Chinese Academy of Sciences. Publication: Artificial sgRNAs engineered for genome editing with new Cas12b orthologs. Teng F, Cui T, Gao Q, Guo L, Zhou Q, Li W. Cell Discov. 2019 Apr 23;5:23. doi: 10.1038/s41421-019-0091-0. eCollection 2019. PubMed 31016029.
Backbone
  Vector backbone: pUC19
  Vector type: Mammalian Expression, CRISPR
Growth in bacteria
  Bacterial resistance: Ampicillin, 100 μg/mL
  Growth temperature: 37°C
  Growth strain: DH5alpha
  Copy number: High Copy
Gene/Insert
  Gene/Insert name: Bs3-sgRNA
  Species: Synthetic
  Mutation: none
  Promoter: U6
  Cloning method: Gibson Cloning
Terms and licenses: Academic/Nonprofit Terms; Industry Terms: Not Available to Industry
How to cite: pUC19-U6-Bs3-sgRNA (BsaI) was a gift from Wei Li (Addgene plasmid # 188280 ; http://n2t.net/addgene:188280 ; RRID:Addgene_188280)
