[The description below was written by a language model from this plasmid's Addgene catalogue record and pLannotate feature annotations shown in this document.]
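Description:
pUC19-U6-Bs3-sgRNA (BsaI) is a small (about 3.1 kb) guide-RNA expression plasmid built on the pUC19 cloning backbone and intended for CRISPR genome editing in mammalian cells. It is propagated in E. coli as a high-copy plasmid through the ColE1/pUC-type origin and selected with ampicillin via the β-lactamase gene and its native promoter. Remnants of the pUC19 cloning region remain around the insert, including a fragment of lacZα, the lac promoter, operator and CAP binding site, and short lacI, bom and rop fragments. These are backbone leftovers rather than functional parts of the payload, and the plasmid carries no mammalian selection marker or reporter.

The payload is a synthetic single guide RNA scaffold, Bs3-sgRNA, placed by Gibson assembly downstream of the human U6 promoter, an RNA polymerase III promoter commonly used to drive short, uncapped RNAs such as guide RNAs in mammalian cells. The scaffold itself was not recognised by the automated annotation, but it presumably lies in the unannotated stretch between the U6 promoter and the lac regulatory elements. The associated publication concerns artificial sgRNAs engineered for new Cas12b orthologs, so this guide is evidently designed to work with a Cas12b-family nuclease. No nuclease is encoded here, so it would have to be supplied from a separate construct. The "(BsaI)" in the name suggests that target-specific spacers are inserted through BsaI sites, as in Golden Gate-style oligo cloning, although the record does not describe the cloning site explicitly.
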