Features (pLannotate 1.2.2; 11 found; start..end, strand, type, name):
    137..236     +  misc_feature   bom (fragment): basis of mobility region from pBR322
    242..399     -  CDS            lacZα (fragment): LacZα fragment of β-galactosidase; lacZ fragment
    402..642     +  promoter       U6 promoter: RNA polymerase III promoter for human U6 snRNA
    854..870     -  protein_bind   lac operator: The lac repressor binds to the lac operator to inhibit transcription in E. coli. This inhibition can be relieved by adding lactose or isopropyl-β-D-thiogalactopyranoside (IPTG). lac repressor encoded by lacI
    878..908     -  promoter       lac promoter: promoter for the E. coli lac operon
    923..944     -  protein_bind   CAP binding site: CAP binding activates transcription in the presence of cAMP. E. coli catabolite activator protein
    957..1049    -  CDS            lacI (fragment): lac repressor; lacI; The lac repressor binds to the lac operator to inhibit transcription in E. coli. This inhibition can be relieved by adding lactose or isopropyl-β-D-thiogalactopyranoside (IPTG).
   1232..1820    -  rep_origin     ori: high-copy-number ColE1/pMB1/pBR322/pUC origin of replication
   1991..2851    -  CDS            AmpR: β-lactamase; bla; confers resistance to ampicillin, carbenicillin, and related antibiotics
   2852..2956    -  promoter       AmpR promoter: bla
   3051..35      +  CDS            rop (fragment) (across the origin): Rop protein, which maintains plasmids at low copy number; rop
>Addgene plasmid #188280 | pUC19-U6-Bs3-sgRNA (BsaI) | addgene full sequence | sequence record 373802 | Addgene NGS Result
TCGCGCGTTTCGGTGATGACGGTGAAAACCTCTGACACATGCAGCTCCCGGAGACGGTCACAGCTTGTCT
GTAAGCGGATGCCGGGAGCAGACAAGCCCGTCAGGGCGCGTCAGCGGGTGTTGGCGGGTGTCGGGGCTGG
CTTAACTATGCGGCATCAGAGCAGATTGTACTGAGAGTGCACCATATGCGGTGTGAAATACCGCACAGAT
GCGTAAGGAGAAAATACCGCATCAGGCGCCATTCGCCATTCAGGCTGCGCAACTGTTGGGAAGGGCGATC
GGTGCGGGCCTCTTCGCTATTACGCCAGCTGGCGAAAGGGGGATGTGCTGCAAGGCGATTAAGTTGGGTA
ACGCCAGGGTTTTCCCAGTCACGACGTTGTAAAACGACGGCCAGTGAATTCGAGGGCCTATTTCCCATGA
TTCCTTCATATTTGCATATACGATACAAGGCTGTTAGAGAGATAATTGGAATTAATTTGACTGTAAACAC
AAAGATATTAGTACAAAATACGTGACGTAGAAAGTAATAATTTCTTGGGTAGTTTGCAGTTTTAAAATTA
TGTTTTAAAATGGACTATCATATGCTTACCGTAACTTGAAAGTATTTCGATTTCTTGGCTTTATATATCT
TGTGGAAAGGACGAAACACCGGGGTGACCTATAGGGTCAATGAATCTGTGCGTGTGCCATAAGTAATTAA
AAATTACCCACCACAGGATTATCTTATTTCTGCTAAGTGTTTAGTTGCCTGAATACTTAGCAGAAATAAT
GATGATTGGCACAGAGACCGAGAGAGGGTCTCATTTTTTTTAAGCTTGGCGTAATCATGGTCATAGCTGT
TTCCTGTGTGAAATTGTTATCCGCTCACAATTCCACACAACATACGAGCCGGAAGCATAAAGTGTAAAGC
CTGGGGTGCCTAATGAGTGAGCTAACTCACATTAATTGCGTTGCGCTCACTGCCCGCTTTCCAGTCGGGA
AACCTGTCGTGCCAGCTGCATTAATGAATCGGCCAACGCGCGGGGAGAGGCGGTTTGCGTATTGGGCGCT
CTTCCGCTTCCTCGCTCACTGACTCGCTGCGCTCGGTCGTTCGGCTGCGGCGAGCGGTATCAGCTCACTC
AAAGGCGGTAATACGGTTATCCACAGAATCAGGGGATAACGCAGGAAAGAACATGTGAGCAAAAGGCCAG
CAAAAGGCCAGGAACCGTAAAAAGGCCGCGTTGCTGGCGTTTTTCCATAGGCTCCGCCCCCCTGACGAGC
ATCACAAAAATCGACGCTCAAGTCAGAGGTGGCGAAACCCGACAGGACTATAAAGATACCAGGCGTTTCC
CCCTGGAAGCTCCCTCGTGCGCTCTCCTGTTCCGACCCTGCCGCTTACCGGATACCTGTCCGCCTTTCTC
CCTTCGGGAAGCGTGGCGCTTTCTCATAGCTCACGCTGTAGGTATCTCAGTTCGGTGTAGGTCGTTCGCT
CCAAGCTGGGCTGTGTGCACGAACCCCCCGTTCAGCCCGACCGCTGCGCCTTATCCGGTAACTATCGTCT
TGAGTCCAACCCGGTAAGACACGACTTATCGCCACTGGCAGCAGCCACTGGTAACAGGATTAGCAGAGCG
AGGTATGTAGGCGGTGCTACAGAGTTCTTGAAGTGGTGGCCTAACTACGGCTACACTAGAAGAACAGTAT
TTGGTATCTGCGCTCTGCTGAAGCCAGTTACCTTCGGAAAAAGAGTTGGTAGCTCTTGATCCGGCAAACA
AACCACCGCTGGTAGCGGTGGTTTTTTTGTTTGCAAGCAGCAGATTACGCGCAGAAAAAAAGGATCTCAA
GAAGATCCTTTGATCTTTTCTACGGGGTCTGACGCTCAGTGGAACGAAAACTCACGTTAAGGGATTTTGG
TCATGAGATTATCAAAAAGGATCTTCACCTAGATCCTTTTAAATTAAAAATGAAGTTTTAAATCAATCTA
AAGTATATATGAGTAAACTTGGTCTGACAGTTACCAATGCTTAATCAGTGAGGCACCTATCTCAGCGATC
TGTCTATTTCGTTCATCCATAGTTGCCTGACTCCCCGTCGTGTAGATAACTACGATACGGGAGGGCTTAC
CATCTGGCCCCAGTGCTGCAATGATACCGCGAGAGCCACGCTCACCGGCTCCAGATTTATCAGCAATAAA
CCAGCCAGCCGGAAGGGCCGAGCGCAGAAGTGGTCCTGCAACTTTATCCGCCTCCATCCAGTCTATTAAT
TGTTGCCGGGAAGCTAGAGTAAGTAGTTCGCCAGTTAATAGTTTGCGCAACGTTGTTGCCATTGCTACAG
GCATCGTGGTGTCACGCTCGTCGTTTGGTATGGCTTCATTCAGCTCCGGTTCCCAACGATCAAGGCGAGT
TACATGATCCCCCATGTTGTGCAAAAAAGCGGTTAGCTCCTTCAGTCCTCCGATCGTTGTCAGAAGTAAG
TTGGCCGCAGTGTTATCACTCATGGTTATGGCAGCACTGCATAATTCTCTTACTGTCATGCCATCCGTAA
GATGCTTTTCTGTGACTGGTGAGTACTCAACCAAGTCATTCTGAGAATAGTGTATGCGGCGACCGAGTTG
CTCTTGCCCGGCGTCAATACGGGATAATACCGCGCCACATAGCAGAACTTTAAAAGTGCTCATCATTGGA
AAACGTTCTTCGGGGCGAAAACTCTCAAGGATCTTACCGCTGTTGAGATCCAGTTCGATGTAACCCACTC
GTGCACCCAACTGATCTTCAGCATCTTTTACTTTCACCAGCGTTTCTGGGTGAGCAAAAACAGGAAGGCA
AAATGCCGCAAAAAAGGGAATAAGGGCGACACGGAAATGTTGAATACTCATACTCTTCCTTTTTCAATAT
TATTGAAGCATTTATCAGGGTTATTGTCTCATGAGCGGATACATATTTGAATGTATTTAGAAAAATAAAC
AAATAGGGGTTCCGCGCACATTTCCCCGAAAAGTGCCACCTGACGTCTAAGAAACCATTATTATCATGAC
ATTAACCTATAAAAATAGGCGTATCACGAGGCCCTTTCGTC
